Addgene plasmid #27137: pHR-mCherry-tSH2(ZAP70)
Depositing lab: Ron Vale. Depositing organization: University of California, San Francisco (UCSF). Publication: Imaging T-cell receptor activation reveals accumulation of tyrosine-phosphorylated CD3{zeta} in the endosomal compartment. Yudushkin IA, Vale RD. Proc Natl Acad Sci U S A. 2010 Dec 21;107(51):22128-33. 10.1073/pnas.1016388108 PubMed 21135224.
Backbone
  Vector backbone: pHR'
  Backbone size w/o insert (bp): 9000
  Vector type: Mammalian Expression, Lentiviral
Growth in bacteria
  Bacterial resistance: Ampicillin, 100 μg/mL
  Growth temperature: 37°C
  Growth strain: Stbl3
  Copy number: Unknown
Gene/Insert
  Gene/Insert name: mCherry and ZAP70 (residues 1-259)
  Species: H. sapiens (human)
  Insert size (bp): 1572
  Entrez Gene: ZAP70 (a.k.a. ADMIO2, IMD48, SRK, STCD, STD, TZK, ZAP-70)
  Tag / fusion protein: mCherry (N terminal on insert)
  Cloning method: Restriction Enzyme
  Sequencing primers: 5′ GCTTCCCGAGCTCTATAAAAGAGC; 3′ CCAGAGGTTGATTATCGATAAGC
Terms and licenses: Academic/Nonprofit Terms; Industry Terms: Not Available to Industry
How to cite: pHR-mCherry-tSH2(ZAP70) was a gift from Ron Vale (Addgene plasmid # 27137 ; http://n2t.net/addgene:27137 ; RRID:Addgene_27137)
