[The description below was written by a language model from this plasmid's Addgene catalogue record and pLannotate feature annotations shown in this document.]
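Description:
pHR-mCherry-tSH2(ZAP70) is a lentiviral transfer plasmid built on the pHR' backbone for stable expression of a fluorescent biosensor in mammalian cells. It is propagated in E. coli through a high-copy ColE1/pUC-type origin and selected with ampicillin (AmpR/β-lactamase); the record lists a recombination-deficient strain, as is usual for LTR-containing vectors. The plasmid body also carries remnants of older cloning vectors, including fragments of TcR, rop, bom and lacI, plus an SV40 promoter–gpt–SV40 small t intron/poly(A) cassette that lies outside the packaged viral genome.

The viral portion runs from a truncated HIV-1 5' LTR through the Ψ packaging signal, a partial gag sequence, the Rev response element and the cPPT/CTS, to a self-inactivating ΔU3 3' LTR. These elements allow the RNA to be packaged, exported in a Rev-dependent manner, and integrated when packaging and envelope functions are supplied in trans, while the U3 deletion disables LTR promoter activity after integration. Expression of the payload is driven by an internal SFFV promoter and boosted by a downstream WPRE. The insert encodes mCherry fused at the N-terminus to residues 1–259 of human ZAP70, the tandem SH2 domain region without the kinase domain; an attB1 Gateway site sits in the linker between the two coding segments.

Because the ZAP70 tandem SH2 module binds doubly phosphorylated ITAMs such as those on CD3ζ, the red fusion acts as a live-cell reporter of phosphorylated T-cell receptor components. The associated publication title indicates it was used to image T-cell receptor activation and the localisation of tyrosine-phosphorylated CD3ζ.
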