Features (pLannotate 1.2.2; 35 found; start..end, strand, type, name):
     38..106     +  CDS            nef (fragment): NEF_HV1Z2 - Experimental evidence at protein level: Swiss-Prot protein existence level 1. Extracellular Nef protein targets CD4(+) T-lymphocytes for apoptosis by interacting with CXCR4 surface receptors. From Human immunodeficiency virus type 1 group M subtype D (isolate Z2/CDC-Z34) (HIV-1).
    108..341     +  LTR            3' LTR (ΔU3): self-inactivating 3' long terminal repeat (LTR) from HIV-1
    366..384     -  promoter       SP6 promoter: promoter for bacteriophage SP6 RNA polymerase
    612..891     +  CDS            TcR (fragment): tetracycline efflux protein; tet; confers resistance to tetracycline
    892..941     -  misc_feature   bom (fragment): basis of mobility region from pBR322
   1043..1078    -  CDS            rop (fragment): Rop protein, which maintains plasmids at low copy number; rop
   1173..1277    +  promoter       AmpR promoter: bla
   1278..2138    +  CDS            AmpR: β-lactamase; bla; confers resistance to ampicillin, carbenicillin, and related antibiotics
   2309..2897    +  rep_origin     ori: high-copy-number ColE1/pMB1/pBR322/pUC origin of replication
   3080..3136    +  CDS            lacI (fragment): lac repressor; lacI; The lac repressor binds to the lac operator to inhibit transcription in E. coli. This inhibition can be relieved by adding lactose or isopropyl-β-D-thiogalactopyranoside (IPTG).
   3143..3472    +  promoter       SV40 promoter: SV40 enhancer and early promoter
   3672..3791    +  CDS            gpt (fragment): XGPT_ECOLI - Also known as gpp, gxu. Experimental evidence at protein level: Swiss-Prot protein existence level 1. Purine salvage pathway enzyme that catalyzes the transfer of the ribosyl-5-phosphate group from 5-phospho-alpha-D-ribose 1- diphosphate (PRPP) to the N9 position of the 6-oxopurines guanine and xanthine to form the corresponding ribonucleotides GMP (guanosine 5'- monophosphate) and XMP (xanthosine 5'-monophosphate), with the release of PPi. To a lesser extent, also acts on hypoxanthine (PubMed:9100006, PubMed:3886014). Does not ribophosphorylate adenine (PubMed:3886014). From Esch
   3791..4126    +  CDS            gpt (fragment): XGPT_ECOLI - Also known as gpp, gxu. Experimental evidence at protein level: Swiss-Prot protein existence level 1. Purine salvage pathway enzyme that catalyzes the transfer of the ribosyl-5-phosphate group from 5-phospho-alpha-D-ribose 1- diphosphate (PRPP) to the N9 position of the 6-oxopurines guanine and xanthine to form the corresponding ribonucleotides GMP (guanosine 5'- monophosphate) and XMP (xanthosine 5'-monophosphate), with the release of PPi. To a lesser extent, also acts on hypoxanthine (PubMed:9100006, PubMed:3886014). Does not ribophosphorylate adenine (PubMed:3886014). From Esch
   4221..4526    +  CDS            frsA (fragment): FRSA_ECOLI - Also known as yafA. Experimental evidence at protein level: Swiss-Prot protein existence level 1. Catalyzes the hydrolysis of esters (PubMed:15808744). Displays esterase activity toward pNP-butyrate (PubMed:15808744). May stimulate mixed-acid fermentation by acting as a fermentation/respiration switch that down-regulates respiration and up- regulates fermentation rates (PubMed:15169777). From Escherichia coli (strain K12).
   4530..4604    +  CDS            small t antigen (fragment): SV40 (simian virus 40) small t antigen
   4606..4671    +  intron         small t intron: SV40 (simian virus 40) small t antigen intron
   4801..4821    +  CDS            SV40 NLS: nuclear localization signal of SV40 (simian virus 40) large T antigen
   5140..5223    +  CDS            large T antigen (fragment): large T antigen from SV40 (simian virus 40)
   5246..5380    +  polyA_signal   SV40 poly(A) signal: SV40 polyadenylation signal
   5548..5877    +  CDS            nef (fragment): NEF_HV1BR - Experimental evidence at protein level: Swiss-Prot protein existence level 1. Extracellular Nef protein targets CD4(+) T-lymphocytes for apoptosis by interacting with CXCR4 surface receptors (PubMed:14990729). From Human immunodeficiency virus type 1 group M subtype B (isolate BRU/LAI) (HIV-1).
   5925..6182    +  LTR            5' LTR (truncated): truncated 5' long terminal repeat (LTR) from HIV-1
   6229..6354    +  misc_feature   HIV-1 Ψ: packaging signal of human immunodeficiency virus type 1
   6338..6676    +  CDS            HIV-1 gag (fragment): gag protein from human immunodeficiency virus 1; gag
   6851..7084    +  misc_feature   RRE: The Rev response element (RRE) of HIV-1 allows for Rev-dependent mRNA export from the nucleus to the cytoplasm.
   7461..7561    +  CDS            Rev (fragment): human immunodeficiency virus 1 (HIV-1) Rev protein; rev; enhances nuclear export of unspliced and incompletely spliced viral mRNAs
   7598..7715    +  misc_feature   cPPT/CTS: central polypurine tract and central termination sequence of HIV-1
   7752..7784    -  misc_feature   MCS (fragment): pBluescript multiple cloning site
   7868..8275    +  promoter       SFFV promoter: spleen focus-forming virus long terminal repeat (LTR) promoter
   8315..9022    +  CDS            mCherry: mCherry is a basic (constitutively fluorescent) red fluorescent protein published in 2004, derived from Discosoma sp.. It is reported to be a very rapidly-maturing monomer with low acid sensitivity.
   9038..9062    +  protein_bind   attB1: mutant version of attB; recombination site for the Gateway® BP reaction BP Clonase™
   9083..9859    +  CDS            ZAP70 (fragment): ZAP70_HUMAN - Also known as SRK. Experimental evidence at protein level: Swiss-Prot protein existence level 1. Tyrosine kinase that plays an essential role in regulation of the adaptive immune response. Regulates motility, adhesion and cytokine expression of mature T-cells, as well as thymocyte development. Contributes also to the development and activation of primary B- lymphocytes. When antigen presenting cells (APC) activate T-cell receptor (TCR), a serie of phosphorylations lead to the recruitment of ZAP70 to the doubly phosphorylated TCR component CD247/CD3Z through ITAM motif at the plas
   9897..9927    +  misc_feature   MCS (fragment): pUC18/19 multiple cloning site
   9928..9946    +  misc_feature   MCS (fragment): pBluescript multiple cloning site
   9946..10534   +  misc_feature   WPRE: woodchuck hepatitis virus posttranscriptional regulatory element
  10535..21      +  misc_feature   MCS (fragment) (across the origin): pBluescript multiple cloning site
>Addgene plasmid #27137 | pHR-mCherry-tSH2(ZAP70) | depositor full sequence | sequence record 12846 | Author sequence
CGATACCGTCGACCTCGAGGGAATTAATTCGAGCTCGGTACCTTTAAGACCAATGACTTACAAGGCAGCT
GTAGATCTTAGCCACTTTTTAAAAGAAAAGGGGGGACTGGAAGGGCTAATTCACTCCCAACGAAGACAAG
ATCTGCTTTTTGCTTGTACTGGGTCTCTCTGGTTAGACCAGATCTGAGCCTGGGAGCTCTCTGGCTAACT
AGGGAACCCACTGCTTAAGCCTCAATAAAGCTTGCCTTGAGTGCTTCAAGTAGTGTGTGCCCGTCTGTTG
TGTGACTCTGGTAACTAGAGATCCCTCAGACCCTTTTAGTCAGTGTGGAAAATCTCTAGCAGCATCTAGA
ATTAATTCCGTGTATTCTATAGTGTCACCTAAATCGTATGTGTATGATACATAAGGTTATGTATTAATTG
TAGCCGCGTTCTAACGACAATATGTACAAGCCTAATTGTGTAGCATCTGGCTTACTGAAGCAGACCCTAT
CATCTCTCTCGTAAACTGCCGTCAGAGTCGGTTTGGTTGGACGAACCTTCTGAGTTTCTGGTAACGCCGT
CCCGCACCCGGAAATGGTCAGCGAACCAATCAGCAGGGTCATCGCTAGCCAGATCCTCTACGCCGGACGC
ATCGTGGCCGGCATCACCGGCGCCACAGGTGCGGTTGCTGGCGCCTATATCGCCGACATCACCGATGGGG
AAGATCGGGCTCGCCACTTCGGGCTCATGAGCGCTTGTTTCGGCGTGGGTATGGTGGCAGGCCCCGTGGC
CGGGGGACTGTTGGGCGCCATCTCCTTGCATGCACCATTCCTTGCGGCGGCGGTGCTCAACGGCCTCAAC
CTACTACTGGGCTGCTTCCTAATGCAGGAGTCGCATAAGGGAGAGCGTCGAATGGTGCACTCTCAGTACA
ATCTAGCTCTGATGCCGCATAGTTAAGCCAGCCCCGACACCCGCCAACACCCGCTGACGCGCCCTGACGG
GCTTGTCTGCTCCCGGCATCCGCTTACAGACAAGCTGTGACCGTCTCCGGGAGCTGCATGTGTCAGAGGT
TTTCACCGTCATCACCGAAACGCGCGAGACGAAAGGGCCTCGTGATACGCCTATTTTTATAGGTTAATGT
CATGATAATAATGGTTTCTTAGACGTCAGGTGGCACTTTTCGGGGAAATGTGCGCGGAACCCCTATTTGT
TTATTTTTCTAAATACATTCAAATATGTATCCGCTCATGAGACAATAACCCTGATAAATGCTTCAATAAT
ATTGAAAAAGGAAGAGTATGAGTATTCAACATTTCCGTGTCGCCCTTATTCCCTTTTTTGCGGCATTTTG
CCTTCCTGTTTTTGCTCACCCAGAAACGCTGGTGAAAGTAAAAGATGCTGAAGATCAGTTGGGTGCACGA
GTGGGTTACATCGAACTGGATCTCAACAGCGGTAAGATCCTTGAGAGTTTTCGCCCCGAAGAACGTTTTC
CAATGATGAGCACTTTTAAAGTTCTGCTATGTGGCGCGGTATTATCCCGTATTGACGCCGGGCAAGAGCA
ACTCGGTCGCCGCATACACTATTCTCAGAATGACTTGGTTGAGTACTCACCAGTCACAGAAAAGCATCTT
ACGGATGGCATGACAGTAAGAGAATTATGCAGTGCTGCCATAACCATGAGTGATAACACTGCGGCCAACT
TACTTCTGACAACGATCGGAGGACCGAAGGAGCTAACCGCTTTTTTGCACAACATGGGGGATCATGTAAC
TCGCCTTGATCGTTGGGAACCGGAGCTGAATGAAGCCATACCAAACGACGAGCGTGACACCACGATGCCT
GTAGCAATGGCAACAACGTTGCGCAAACTATTAACTGGCGAACTACTTACTCTAGCTTCCCGGCAACAAT
TAATAGACTGGATGGAGGCGGATAAAGTTGCAGGACCACTTCTGCGCTCGGCCCTTCCGGCTGGCTGGTT
TATTGCTGATAAATCTGGAGCCGGTGAGCGTGGGTCTCGCGGTATCATTGCAGCACTGGGGCCAGATGGT
AAGCCCTCCCGTATCGTAGTTATCTACACGACGGGGAGTCAGGCAACTATGGATGAACGAAATAGACAGA
TCGCTGAGATAGGTGCCTCACTGATTAAGCATTGGTAACTGTCAGACCAAGTTTACTCATATATACTTTA
GATTGATTTAAAACTTCATTTTTAATTTAAAAGGATCTAGGTGAAGATCCTTTTTGATAATCTCATGACC
AAAATCCCTTAACGTGAGTTTTCGTTCCACTGAGCGTCAGACCCCGTAGAAAAGATCAAAGGATCTTCTT
GAGATCCTTTTTTTCTGCGCGTAATCTGCTGCTTGCAAACAAAAAAACCACCGCTACCAGCGGTGGTTTG
TTTGCCGGATCAAGAGCTACCAACTCTTTTTCCGAAGGTAACTGGCTTCAGCAGAGCGCAGATACCAAAT
ACTGTCCTTCTAGTGTAGCCGTAGTTAGGCCACCACTTCAAGAACTCTGTAGCACCGCCTACATACCTCG
CTCTGCTAATCCTGTTACCAGTGGCTGCTGCCAGTGGCGATAAGTCGTGTCTTACCGGGTTGGACTCAAG
ACGATAGTTACCGGATAAGGCGCAGCGGTCGGGCTGAACGGGGGGTTCGTGCACACAGCCCAGCTTGGAG
CGAACGACCTACACCGAACTGAGATACCTACAGCGTGAGCTATGAGAAAGCGCCACGCTTCCCGAAGGGA
GAAAGGCGGACAGGTATCCGGTAAGCGGCAGGGTCGGAACAGGAGAGCGCACGAGGGAGCTTCCAGGGGG
AAACGCCTGGTATCTTTATAGTCCTGTCGGGTTTCGCCACCTCTGACTTGAGCGTCGATTTTTGTGATGC
TCGTCAGGGGGGCGGAGCCTATGGAAAAACGCCAGCAACGCGGCCTTTTTACGGTTCCTGGCCTTTTGCT
GGCCTTTTGCTCACATGTTCTTTCCTGCGTTATCCCCTGATTCTGTGGATAACCGTATTACCGCCTTTGA
GTGAGCTGATACCGCTCGCCGCAGCCGAACGACCGAGCGCAGCGAGTCAGTGAGCGAGGAAGCGGAAGAG
CGCCCAATACGCAAACCGCCTCTCCCCGCGCGTTGGCCGATTCATTAATGCAGCTGTGGAATGTGTGTCA
GTTAGGGTGTGGAAAGTCCCCAGGCTCCCCAGCAGGCAGAAGTATGCAAAGCATGCATCTCAATTAGTCA
GCAACCAGGTGTGGAAAGTCCCCAGGCTCCCCAGCAGGCAGAAGTATGCAAAGCATGCATCTCAATTAGT
CAGCAACCATAGTCCCGCCCCTAACTCCGCCCATCCCGCCCCTAACTCCGCCCAGTTCCGCCCATTCTCC
GCCCCATGGCTGACTAATTTTTTTTATTTATGCAGAGGCCGAGGCCGCCTCGGCCTCTGAGCTATTCCAG
AAGTAGTGAGGAGGCTTTTTTGGAGGCCTAGGCTTTTGCAAAAAGCTTGGACACAAGACAGGCTTGCGAG
ATATGTTTGAGAATACCACTTTATCCCGCGTCAGGGAGAGGCAGTGCGTAAAAAGACGCGGACTCATGTG
AAATACTGGTTTTTAGTGCGCCAGATCTCTATAATCTCGCGCAACCTATTTTCCCCTCGAACACTTTTTA
AGCCGTAGATAAACAGGCTGGGACACTTCACATGAGCGAAAAATACATCGTCACCTGGGACATGTTGCAG
ATCCATGCACGTAAACTCGCAAGCCGACTGATGCCTTCTGAACAATGGAAAGGCATTATTGCCGTAAGCC
GTGGCGGTCTGTACCGGGTGCGTTACTGGCGCGTGAACTGGGTATTCGTCATGTCGATACCGTTTGTATT
TCCAGCTACGATCACGACAACCAGCGCGAGCTTAAAGTGCTGAAACGCGCAGAAGGCGATGGCGAAGGCT
TCATCGTTATTGATGACCTGGTGGATACCGGTGGTACTGCGGTTGCGATTCGTGAAATGTATCCAAAAGC
GCACTTTGTCACCATCTTCGCAAAACCGGCTGGTCGTCCGCTGGTTGATGACTATGTTGTTGATATCCCG
CAAGATACCTGGATTGAACAGCCGTGGGATATGGGCGTCGTATTCGTCCCGCCAATCTCCGGTCGCTAAT
CTTTTCAACGCCTGGCACTGCCGGGCGTTGTTCTTTTTAACTTCAGGCGGGTTACAATAGTTTCCAGTAA
GTATTCTGGAGGCTGCATCCATGACACAGGCAAACCTGAGCGAAACCCTGTTCAAACCCCGCTTTAAACA
TCCTGAAACCTCGACGCTAGTCCGCCGCTTTAATCACGGCGCACAACCGCCTGTGCAGTCGGCCCTTGAT
GGTAAAACCATCCCTCACTGGTATCGCATGATTAACCGTCTGATGTGGATCTGGCGCGGCATTGACCCAC
GCGAAATCCTCGACGTCCAGGCACGTATTGTGATGAGCGATGCCGAACGTACCGACGATGATTTATACGA
TACGGTGATTGGCTACCGTGGCGGCAACTGGATTTATGAGTGGGCCCCGGATCTTTGTGAAGGAACCTTA
CTTCTGTGGTGTGACATAATTGGACAAACTACCTACAGAGATTTAAAGCTCTAAGGTAAATATAAAATTT
TTAAGTGTATAATGTGTTAAACTACTGATTCTAATTGTTTGTGTATTTTAGATTCCAACCTATGGAACTG
ATGAATGGGAGCAGTGGTGGAATGCCTTTAATGAGGAAAACCTGTTTTGCTCAGAAGAAATGCCATCTAG
TGATGATGAGGCTACTGCTGACTCTCAACATTCTACTCCTCCAAAAAAGAAGAGAAAGGTAGAAGACCCC
AAGGACTTTCCTTCAGAATTGCTAAGTTTTTTGAGTCATGCTGTGTTTAGTAATAGAACTCTTGCTTGCT
TTGCTATTTACACCACAAAGGAAAAAGCTGCACTGCTATACAAGAAAATTATGGAAAAATATTCTGTAAC
CTTTATAAGTAGGCATAACAGTTATAATCATAACATACTGTTTTTTCTTACTCCACACAGGCATAGAGTG
TCTGCTATTAATAACTATGCTCAAAAATTGTGTACCTTTAGCTTTTTAATTTGTAAAGGGGTTAATAAGG
AATATTTGATGTATAGTGCCTTGACTAGAGATCATAATCAGCCATACCACATTTGTAGAGGTTTTACTTG
CTTTAAAAAACCTCCCACACCTCCCCCTGAACCTGAAACATAAAATGAATGCAATTGTTGTTGTTAACTT
GTTTATTGCAGCTTATAATGGTTACAAATAAAGCAATAGCATCACAAATTTCACAAATAAAGCATTTTTT
TCACTGCATTCTAGTTGTGGTTTGTCCAAACTCATCAATGTATCTTATCATGTCTGGATCAACTGGATAA
CTCAAGCTAACCAAAATCATCCCAAACTTCCCACCCCATACCCTATTACCACTGCCAATTACCTAGTGGT
TTCATTTACTCTAAACCTGTGATTCCTCTGAATTATTTTCATTTTAAAGAAATTGTATTTGTTAAATATG
TACTACAAACTTAGTAGTTGGAAGGGCTAATTCACTCCCAAAGAAGACAAGATATCCTTGATCTGTGGAT
CTACCACACACAAGGCTACTTCCCTGATTAGCAGAACTACACACCAGGGCCAGGGGTCAGATATCCACTG
ACCTTTGGATGGTGCTACAAGCTAGTACCAGTTGAGCCAGATAAGGTAGAAGAGGCCAATAAAGGAGAGA
ACACCAGCTTGTTACACCCTGTGAGCCTGCATGGGATGGATGACCCGGAGAGAGAAGTGTTAGAGTGGAG
GTTTGACAGCCGCCTAGCATTTCATCACGTGGCCCGAGAGCTGCATCCGGAGTACTTCAAGAACTGCTGA
TATCGAGCTTGCTACAAGGGACTTTCCGCTGGGGACTTTCCAGGGAGGCGTGGCCTGGGCGGGACTGGGG
AGTGGCGAGCCCTCAGATCCTGCATATAAGCAGCTGCTTTTTGCCTGTACTGGGTCTCTCTGGTTAGACC
AGATCTGAGCCTGGGAGCTCTCTGGCTAACTAGGGAACCCACTGCTTAAGCCTCAATAAAGCTTGCCTTG
AGTGCTTCAAGTAGTGTGTGCCCGTCTGTTGTGTGACTCTGGTAACTAGAGATCCCTCAGACCCTTTTAG
TCAGTGTGGAAAATCTCTAGCAGTGGCGCCCGAACAGGGACTTGAAAGCGAAAGGGAAACCAGAGGAGCT
CTCTCGACGCAGGACTCGGCTTGCTGAAGCGCGCACGGCAAGAGGCGAGGGGCGGCGACTGGTGAGTACG
CCAAAAATTTTGACTAGCGGAGGCTAGAAGGAGAGAGATGGGTGCGAGAGCGTCAGTATTAAGCGGGGGA
GAATTAGATCGCGATGGGAAAAAATTCGGTTAAGGCCAGGGGGAAAGAAAAAATATAAATTAAAACATAT
AGTATGGGCAAGCAGGGAGCTAGAACGATTCGCAGTTAATCCTGGCCTGTTAGAAACATCAGAAGGCTGT
AGACAAATACTGGGACAGCTACAACCATCCCTTCAGACAGGATCAGAAGAACTTAGATCATTATATAATA
CAGTAGCAACCCTCTATTGTGTGCATCAAAGGATAGAGATAAAAGACACCAAGGAAGCTTTAGACAAGAT
AGAGGAAGAGCAAAACAAAAGTAAGACCACCGCACAGCAAGCGGCCGGCCGCTGATCTTCAGACCTGGAG
GAGGAGATATGAGGGACAATTGGAGAAGTGAATTATATAAATATAAAGTAGTAAAAATTGAACCATTAGG
AGTAGCACCCACCAAGGCAAAGAGAAGAGTGGTGCAGAGAGAAAAAAGAGCAGTGGGAATAGGAGCTTTG
TTCCTTGGGTTCTTGGGAGCAGCAGGAAGCACTATGGGCGCAGCGTCAATGACGCTGACGGTACAGGCCA
GACAATTATTGTCTGGTATAGTGCAGCAGCAGAACAATTTGCTGAGGGCTATTGAGGCGCAACAGCATCT
GTTGCAACTCACAGTCTGGGGCATCAAGCAGCTCCAGGCAAGAATCCTGGCTGTGGAAAGATACCTAAAG
GATCAACAGCTCCTGGGGATTTGGGGTTGCTCTGGAAAACTCATTTGCACCACTGCTGTGCCTTGGAATG
CTAGTTGGAGTAATAAATCTCTGGAACAGATTTGGAATCACACGACCTGGATGGAGTGGGACAGAGAAAT
TAACAATTACACAAGCTTAATACACTCCTTAATTGAAGAATCGCAAAACCAGCAAGAAAAGAATGAACAA
GAATTATTGGAATTAGATAAATGGGCAAGTTTGTGGAATTGGTTTAACATAACAAATTGGCTGTGGTATA
TAAAATTATTCATAATGATAGTAGGAGGCTTGGTAGGTTTAAGAATAGTTTTTGCTGTACTTTCTATAGT
GAATAGAGTTAGGCAGGGATATTCACCATTATCGTTTCAGACCCACCTCCCAACCCCGAGGGGACCCGAC
AGGCCCGAAGGAATAGAAGAAGAAGGTGGAGAGAGAGACAGAGACAGATCCATTCGATTAGTGAACGGAT
CTCGACGGTATCGCCAAATGGCAGTATTCATCCACAATTTTAAAAGAAAAGGGGGGATTGGGGGGTACAG
TGCAGGGGAAAGAATAGTAGACATAATAGCAACAGACATACAAACTAAAGAATTACAAAAACAAATTACA
AAAATTCAAAATTTTCGGGTTTATTACAGGGACAGCAGAGATCCAGTTTGGATCGATAAGCTTGATATCG
AATTCCTGCAGCCCCGATAAAATAAAAGATTTTATTTAGTCTCCAGAAAAAGGGGGGAATGAAAGACCCC
ACCTGTAGGTTTGGCAAGCTAGCTGCAGTAACGCCATTTTGCAAGGCATGGAAAAATACCAAACCAAGAA
TAGAGAAGTTCAGATCAAGGGCGGGTACATGAAAATAGCTAACGTTGGGCCAAACAGGATATCTGCGGTG
AGCAGTTTCGGCCCCGGCCCGGGGCCAAGAACAGATGGTCACCGCAGTTTCGGCCCCGGCCCGAGGCCAA
GAACAGATGGTCCCCAGATATGGCCCAACCCTCAGCAGTTTCTTAAGACCCATCAGATGTTTCCAGGCTC
CCCCAAGGACCTGAAATGACCCTGCGCCTTATTTGAATTAACCAATCAGCCTGCTTCTCGCTTCTGTTCG
CGCGCTTCTGCTTCCCGAGCTCTATAAAAGAGCTCACAACCCCTCACTCGGCGCGCCAGTCCTCCGACAG
ACTGAGTCGCCCGGGGGGGATCTGGAGCTCTCGAGAATTCTCACGCGTGCCACCATGGTGAGCAAGGGCG
AGGAGGATAACATGGCCATCATCAAGGAGTTCATGCGCTTCAAGGTGCACATGGAGGGCTCCGTGAACGG
CCACGAGTTCGAGATCGAGGGCGAGGGCGAGGGCCGCCCCTACGAGGGCACCCAGACCGCCAAGCTGAAG
GTGACCAAGGGTGGCCCCCTGCCCTTCGCCTGGGACATCCTGTCCCCTCAGTTCATGTACGGCTCCAAGG
CCTACGTGAAGCACCCCGCCGACATCCCCGACTACTTGAAGCTGTCCTTCCCCGAGGGCTTCAAGTGGGA
GCGCGTGATGAACTTCGAGGACGGCGGCGTGGTGACCGTGACCCAGGACTCCTCCCTGCAGGACGGCGAG
TTCATCTACAAGGTGAAGCTGCGCGGCACCAACTTCCCCTCCGACGGCCCCGTAATGCAGAAGAAGACCA
TGGGCTGGGAGGCCTCCTCCGAGCGGATGTACCCCGAGGACGGCGCCCTGAAGGGCGAGATCAAGCAGAG
GCTGAAGCTGAAGGACGGCGGCCACTACGACGCTGAGGTCAAGACCACCTACAAGGCCAAGAAGCCCGTG
CAGCTGCCCGGCGCCTACAACGTCAACATCAAGTTGGACATCACCTCCCACAACGAGGACTACACCATCG
TGGAACAGTACGAACGCGCCGAGGGCCGCCACTCCACCGGCGGCATGGACGAGCTGTACAAGCGATCGCA
CCGGTATACAAGTTTGTACAAAAAAGCAGGCTCCGCGGCCGCCCCCTTCACCATGCCAGACCCCGCGGCG
CACCTGCCCTTCTTCTACGGCAGCATCTCGCGTGCCGAGGCCGAGGAGCACCTGAAGCTGGCGGGCATGG
CGGACGGGCTCTTCCTGCTGCGCCAGTGCCTGCGCTCGCTGGGCGGCTATGTGCTGTCGCTCGTGCACGA
TGTGCGCTTCCACCACTTTCCCATCGAGCGCCAGCTCAACGGCACCTACGCCATTGCCGGCGGCAAAGCG
CACTGTGGACCGGCAGAGCTCTGCGAGTTCTACTCGCGCGACCCCGACGGGCTGCCCTGCAACCTGCGCA
AGCCGTGCAACCGGCCGTCGGGCCTCGAGCCGCAGCCGGGGGTCTTCGACTGCCTGCGAGACGCCATGGT
GCGTGACTACGTGCGCCAGACGTGGAAGCTGGAGGGCGAGGCCCTGGAGCAGGCCATCATCAGCCAGGCC
CCGCAGGTGGAGAAGCTCATTGCTACGACGGCCCACGAGCGGATGCCCTGGTACCACAGCAGCCTGACGC
GTGAGGAGGCCGAGCGCAAACTTTACTCTGGGGCGCAGACCGACGGCAAGTTCCTGCTGAGGCCGCGGAA
GGAGCAGGGCACATACGCCCTGTCCCTCATCTATGGGAAGACGGTGTACCACTACCTCATCAGCCAAGAC
AAGGCGGGCAAGTACTGCATTCCCGAGGGCACCAAGTTTGACACGCTCTGGCAGCTGGTGGAGTATCTGA
AGCTGAAGGCGGACGGGCTCATCTACTGCCTGAAGGAGGCCTGCCCCAACAGCAGTGCCCCAGGGCACCA
TCATCATCATCATTAAGCGGCCGCGACTCTAGAGTCGACCTGCAGGCATGCAAGCTTGATATCAAGCTTA
TCGATAATCAACCTCTGGATTACAAAATTTGTGAAAGATTGACTGGTATTCTTAACTATGTTGCTCCTTT
TACGCTATGTGGATACGCTGCTTTAATGCCTTTGTATCATGCTATTGCTTCCCGTATGGCTTTCATTTTC
TCCTCCTTGTATAAATCCTGGTTGCTGTCTCTTTATGAGGAGTTGTGGCCCGTTGTCAGGCAACGTGGCG
TGGTGTGCACTGTGTTTGCTGACGCAACCCCCACTGGTTGGGGCATTGCCACCACCTGTCAGCTCCTTTC
CGGGACTTTCGCTTTCCCCCTCCCTATTGCCACGGCGGAACTCATCGCCGCCTGCCTTGCCCGCTGCTGG
ACAGGGGCTCGGCTGTTGGGCACTGACAATTCCGTGGTGTTGTCGGGGAAATCATCGTCCTTTCCTTGGC
TGCTCGCCTGTGTTGCCACCTGGATTCTGCGCGGGACGTCCTTCTGCTACGTCCCTTCGGCCCTCAATCC
AGCGGACCTTCCTTCCCGCGGCCTGCTGCCGGCTCTGCGGCCTCTTCCGCGTCTTCGCCTTCGCCCTCAG
ACGAGTCGGATCTCCCTTTGGGCCGCCTCCCCGCAT
