>Addgene plasmid #27137 | pHR-mCherry-tSH2(ZAP70) | addgene partial sequence | sequence record 33428 | 27137 with WPRE-R (5' CATAGCGTAAAAGGAGCAACA 3')
CAAATTTTGTAATCCAGAGGTTGATTATCGATAAGCTTGATATCAAGCTTGCATGCCTGCAGGTCGACTC
TAGAGTCGCGGCCGCTTAATGATGATGATGATGGTGCCCTGGGGCACTGCTGTTGGGGCAGGCCTCCTTC
AGGCAGTAGATGAGCCCGTCCGCCTTCAGCTTCAGATACTCCACCAGCTGCCAGAGCGTGTCAAACTTGG
TGCCCTCGGGAATGCAGTACTTGCCCGCCTTGTCTTGGCTGATGAGGTAGTGGTACACCGTCTTCCCATA
GATGAGGGACAGGGCGTATGTGCCCTGCTCCTTCCGCGGCCTCAGCAGGAACTTGCCGTCGGTCTGCGCC
CCAGAGTAAAGTTTGCGCTCGGCCTCCTCACGCGTCAGGCTGCTGTGGTACCAGGGCATCCGCTCGTGGG
CCGTCGTAGCAATGAGCTTCTCCACCTGCGGGGCCTGGCTGATGATGGCCTGCTCCAGGGCCTCGCCCTC
CAGCTTCCACGTCTGGCGCACGTAGTCACGCACCATGGCGTCTCGCAGGCAGTCGAAGACCCCCGGCTGC
GGCTCGAGGCCCGACGGCCGGTTGCACGGCTTGCGCAGGTTGCAGGGCAGCCCGTCGGGGTCGCGCGAGT
AGAACTCGCAGAGCTCTGCCGGTCCACAGTGCGCTTTGCCGCCGGCAATGGCGTAGGTGCCGTTGAGCTG
GCGCTCGATGGGAAAGTGGTGGAAGCGCACATCGTGCACGAGCGACAGCACATAGCCGCCCAGCGAGCGC
AGGCACTGGCGCAGCAGGAAGAGCCCGTCCGCCATGCCCGCCAGCTTCAGTGCTCCTCGGCCTCGGCACG
CGAGATGCTGCCGTA
