>Addgene plasmid #27137 | pHR-mCherry-tSH2(ZAP70) | addgene partial sequence | sequence record 33429 | 27137 with mCherry-F
AGCGGATGTACCCCGAGGACGGCGCCCTGAAGGGCGAGATCAAGCAGAGGCTGAAGCTGAAGGACGGCGG
CCACTACGACGCTGAGGTCAAGACCACCTACAAGGCCAAGAAGCCCGTGCAGCTGCCCGGCGCCTACAAC
GTCAACATCAAGTTGGACATCACCTCCCACAACGAGGACTACACCATCGTGGAACAGTACGAACGCGCCG
AGGGCCGCCACTCCACCGGCGGCATGGACGAGCTGTACAAGCGATCGCACCGGTATACAAGTTTGTACAA
AAAAGCAGGCTCCGCGGCCGCCCCCTTCACCATGCCAGACCCCGCGGCGCACCTGCCCTTCTTCTACGGC
AGCATCTCGCGTGCCGAGGCCGAGGAGCACCTGAAGCTGGCGGGCATGGCGGACGGGCTCTTCCTGCTGC
GCCAGTGCCTGCGCTCGCTGGGCGGCTATGTGCTGTCGCTCGTGCACGATGTGCGCTTCCACCACTTTCC
CATCGAGCGCCAGCTCAACGGCACCTACGCCATTGCCGGCGGCAAAGCGCACTGTGGACCGGCAGAGCTC
TGCGAGTTCTACTCGCGCGACCCCGACGGGCTGCCCTGCAACCTGCGCAAGCCGTGCAACCGGCCGTCGG
GCCTCGAGCCGCAGCCGGGGGTCTTCGACTGCCTGCGAGACGCCATGGTGCGTGACTACGTGCGCCAGAC
GTGGAAGCTGGAGGGCGAGGCCCTGGAGCAGGCCATCATCAGCCA
